Addgene plasmid #248842: pAT002
Purpose: to generate mRNA for membrane mNeonGreen for zebrafish
Depositing lab: Gokul Upadhyayula. Depositing organization: University of California, Berkeley. Publication: Systematic comparison of mStayGold and mGold2 variants for live imaging in zebrafish. Tschanz A, Matus DQ, Swinburne I. MicroPubl Biol. 2025 Nov 25;2025:10.17912/micropub.biology.001847. doi: 10.17912/micropub.biology.001847. eCollection 2025. PubMed 41426965.
Backbone
  Vector backbone: pTwist Amp High Copy
  Backbone manufacturer: Twist
  Backbone size w/o insert (bp): 3948
  Total vector size (bp): 5089
  Vector type: zebrafish mRNA expression using SP6
Growth in bacteria
  Bacterial resistance: Ampicillin, 100 μg/mL
  Growth temperature: 37°C
  Growth strain: DH5alpha
  Copy number: High Copy
Gene/Insert
  Gene/Insert name: 2x Lyn Kinase membrane localization sequence
  Species: Synthetic
  Insert size (bp): 126
  Tag / fusion protein: mNeonGreen (C terminal on insert)
  Cloning method: Gene Synthesis
  Sequencing primers: 5′ ATTTAGGTGACACTATAGaCTAGTGC
Resource information
  A portion of this plasmid was derived from a plasmid made by: mNeonGreen (doi: 10.1038/nmeth.2413) was codon optimized using iCodon (https://bazzinilab.shinyapps.io/icodon/) and synthesized at Twist
Terms and licenses: Academic/Nonprofit Terms; Industry Terms: Not Available to Industry
How to cite: pAT002 was a gift from Gokul Upadhyayula (Addgene plasmid # 248842 ; http://n2t.net/addgene:248842 ; RRID:Addgene_248842)
