[The description below was written by a language model from this plasmid's Addgene catalogue record and pLannotate feature annotations shown in this document.]
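Description:
pAT002 is a high-copy bacterial plasmid built on the Twist pTwist Amp High Copy backbone. It serves as a template for in vitro transcription of mRNA encoding a membrane-targeted mNeonGreen for use in zebrafish. It is propagated in E. coli through a ColE1/pUC-type origin and selected with ampicillin via the AmpR β-lactamase gene. The annotated sequence also shows backbone elements flanking the cargo region: rrnG and T7 transcription terminators, short β-globin insulator sequences and a synthetic poly(A) signal. These presumably isolate the insert from surrounding transcription.

The payload starts with an SP6 bacteriophage promoter at the beginning of the sequence record. It is followed by a synthetic 126 bp insert consisting of two copies of the Lyn kinase membrane localization sequence, which is not annotated separately in the feature table but would fit in the gap between the promoter and the fluorescent protein. This insert is fused at its C terminus to mNeonGreen. According to the record, the mNeonGreen coding sequence was codon optimized with iCodon and made by gene synthesis. An SV40 polyadenylation signal, with an adjacent fragment of large T antigen sequence, lies downstream of the open reading frame. A CMV enhancer and truncated CMV promoter elements sit just upstream of the SP6 promoter on the circular map, resembling the layout of pCS2-type vectors and suggesting that direct expression in vertebrate cells may also be possible, although the record does not state this use.

The stated purpose is to generate SP6-transcribed mRNA that labels cell membranes green in zebrafish. The plasmid was deposited alongside a study comparing fluorescent protein variants for live imaging in this organism.
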