Features (pLannotate 1.2.2; 17 found; start..end, strand, type, name):
      1..19      +  promoter       SP6 promoter: promoter for bacteriophage SP6 RNA polymerase
    163..870     +  CDS            mNeonGreen: mNeonGreen is a basic (constitutively fluorescent) green/yellow fluorescent protein published in 2013, derived from Branchiostoma lanceolatum. It is reported to be a very rapidly-maturing monomer with moderate acid sensitivity.
    948..1069    -  polyA_signal   SV40 poly(A) signal: SV40 polyadenylation signal
   1092..1161    -  CDS            large T antigen (fragment): large T antigen from SV40 (simian virus 40)
   1184..1230    +  terminator     T7 terminator: transcription terminator for bacteriophage T7 RNA polymerase
   1260..1396    +  terminator     rrnG terminator: transcription terminator from the E. coli ribosomal RNA rrnG operon (Albrechtsen et al., 1991)
   1441..1512    +  misc_feature   3' β-globin insulator: insulator downstream of the human β-globin locus (Farrell et al., 2002)
   1738..2326    -  rep_origin     ori: high-copy-number ColE1/pMB1/pBR322/pUC origin of replication
   2498..2562    -  CDS            bla(M) (fragment): β-lactamase lacking the signal sequence; bla(M); allows cytosolic expression of β-lactamase
   3072..3932    +  CDS            AmpR: β-lactamase; bla; confers resistance to ampicillin, carbenicillin, and related antibiotics
   3945..4081    +  terminator     rrnG terminator: transcription terminator from the E. coli ribosomal RNA rrnG operon (Albrechtsen et al., 1991)
   4233..4304    +  misc_feature   5' β-globin insulator: insulator upstream of the human β-globin locus (Farrell et al., 2002)
   4309..4355    -  terminator     T7 terminator: transcription terminator for bacteriophage T7 RNA polymerase
   4373..4421    -  polyA_signal   poly(A) signal: synthetic polyadenylation signal
   4502..4805    +  enhancer       CMV enhancer: human cytomegalovirus immediate early enhancer
   4878..4895    -  promoter       CMV promoter (fragment): human cytomegalovirus (CMV) immediate early promoter
   4958..5009    +  promoter       CMVd2 promoter: truncated human cytomegalovirus (CMV) immediate early promoter that yields moderately reduced expression relative to the full-length promoter
>Addgene plasmid #248842 | pAT002 | addgene full sequence | sequence record 496423 | Addgene NGS Result
ATTTAGGTGACACTATAGACTAGTGCCACCATGGGCTGCATCAAGAGCAAGCGTAAGGACAACCTGAACG
ATGATGAAGCTGCTATGGGATGTATCAAATCTAAGCGTAAGGATAACCTTAATGATGATGAGGGAGCAGC
TGCTCCCGCTGCTGCTGGATCCATGGTCAGCAAGGGAGAGGAAGATAACATGGCGAGCCTGCCCGCGACC
CATGAGCTGCATATTTTTGGCAGCATCAACGGTGTGGATTTCGATATGGTCGGCCAGGGCACCGGTAACC
CTAATGATGGCTATGAAGAGCTGAACCTGAAATCCACCAAAGGTGATCTGCAGTTTAGCCCGTGGATTCT
GGTCCCGCATATCGGCTATGGATTCCATCAGTATCTGCCATATCCTGATGGCATGAGCCCGTTCCAGGCG
GCGATGGTGGATGGCAGCGGCTACCAGGTGCATCGCACCATGCAGTTTGAAGATGGAGCTAGCCTCACCG
TGAACTACCGCTATACCTATGAAGGAAGCCATATTAAAGGCGAAGCTCAGGTCAAGGGAACCGGCTTTCC
GGCTGATGGCCCGGTCATGACAAACAGCCTGACCGCAGCTGATTGGTGTCGTAGCAAAAAAACCTACCCC
AATGATAAAACCATTATTAGCACCTTTAAGTGGAGCTATACCACCGGAAACGGCAAACGTTACCGTAGCA
CCGCGCGTACCACCTACACCTTTGCTAAACCGATGGCTGCGAACTATCTGAAGAACCAGCCGATGTACGT
GTTCCGTAAGACCGAACTGAAACATAGCAAGACCGAACTGAATTTTAAGGAATGGCAGAAAGCGTTCACC
GACGTGATGGGAATGGATGAACTGTACAAATAAGAATTCATACGTATCCGGAACCGGTGCTAGCTTGACT
GACTGAGATACAGCGTACCTTCAGCTCACAGACATGATAAGATACATTGATGAGTTTGGACAAACCACAA
CTAGAATGCAGTGAAAAAAATGCTTTATTTGTGAAATTTGTGATGCTATTGCTTTATTTGTAACCATTAT
AAGCTGCAATAAACAAGTTAACAACAACAATTGCATTCATTTTATGTTTCAGGTTCAGGGGGAGGTGTGG
GAGGTTTTTTAAAGCAAGTAAAACCTCTACAAATGTGGTATTGGCCCATCTCTATCGGTATCGTAGCATA
ACCCCTTGGGGCCTCTAAACGGGTCTTGAGGGGTTTTTTGTGCCCCTCGGGCCGGATTGCTATCTACCGG
CATTGGCGCAGAAAAAAATGCCTGATGCGACGCTGCGCGTCTTATACTCCCACATATGCCAGATTCAGCA
ACGGATACGGCTTCCCCAACTTGCCCACTTCCATACGTGTCCTCCTTACCAGAAATTTATCCTTAAGGTC
GTCAGCTATCCTGCAGGCGATCTCTCGATTTCGATCAAGACATTCCTTTAATGGTCTTTTCTGGACACCA
CTAGGGGTCAGAAGTAGTTCATCAAACTTTCTTCCCTCCCTAATCTCATTGGTTACCTTGGGCTATCGAA
ACTTAATTAACCAGTCAAGTCAGCTACTTGGCGAGATCGACTTGTCTGGGTTTCGACTACGCTCAGAATT
GCGTCAGTCAAGTTCGATCTGGTCCTTGCTATTGCACCCGTTCTCCGATTACGAGTTTCATTTAAATCAT
GTGAGCAAAAGGCCAGCAAAAGGCCAGGAACCGTAAAAAGGCCGCGTTGCTGGCGTTTTTCCATAGGCTC
CGCCCCCCTGACGAGCATCACAAAAATCGACGCTCAAGTCAGAGGTGGCGAAACCCGACAGGACTATAAA
GATACCAGGCGTTTCCCCCTGGAAGCTCCCTCGTGCGCTCTCCTGTTCCGACCCTGCCGCTTACCGGATA
CCTGTCCGCCTTTCTCCCTTCGGGAAGCGTGGCGCTTTCTCATAGCTCACGCTGTAGGTATCTCAGTTCG
GTGTAGGTCGTTCGCTCCAAGCTGGGCTGTGTGCACGAACCCCCCGTTCAGCCCGACCGCTGCGCCTTAT
CCGGTAACTATCGTCTTGAGTCCAACCCGGTAAGACACGACTTATCGCCACTGGCAGCAGCCACTGGTAA
CAGGATTAGCAGAGCGAGGTATGTAGGCGGTGCTACAGAGTTCTTGAAGTGGTGGCCTAACTACGGCTAC
ACTAGAAGAACAGTATTTGGTATCTGCGCTCTGCTGAAGCCAGTTACCTTCGGAAAAAGAGTTGGTAGCT
CTTGATCCGGCAAACAAACCACCGCTGGTAGCGGTGGTTTTTTTGTTTGCAAGCAGCAGATTACGCGCAG
AAAAAAAGGATCTCAAGAAGATCCTTTGATCTTTTCTACGGGGTCTGACGCTCAGTGGAACGAAAACTCA
CGTTAAGGGATTTTGGTCATGAGATTATCAAAAAGGATCTTCACCTAGATCCTTTTAAATTAAAAATGAA
GTTTTAAATCAATCTAAAGTATATATGAGTAAACTTGGTCTGACAGTTACCAATGCTTAATCAGTGAGGC
ACCTATCTCAGCGATCTGTCTATTTCGTTCATCCATAGTTGCATTTAAATTTCCGAACTCTCCAAGGCCC
TCGTCGGAAAATCTTCAAACCTTTCGTCCGATCCATCTTGCAGGCTACCTCTCGAACGAACTATCGCAAG
TCTCTTGGCCGGCCTTGCGCCTTGGCTATTGCTTGGCAGCGCCTATCGCCAGGTATTACTCCAATCCCGA
ATATCCGAGATCGGGATCACCCGAGAGAAGTTCAACCTACATCCTCAATCCCGATCTATCCGAGATCCGA
GGAATATCGAAATCGGGGCGCGCCTGGTGTACCGAGAACGATCCTCTCAGTGCGAGTCTCGACGATCCAT
ATCGTTGCTTGGCAGTCAGCCAGTCGGAATCCAGCTTGGGACCCAGGAAGTCCAATCGTCAGATATTGTA
CTCAAGCCTGGTCACGGCAGCGTACCGATCTGTTTAAACCTAGATATTGATAGTCTGATCGGTCAACGTA
TAATCGAGTCCTAGCTTTTGCAAACATCTATCAAGAGACAGGATCAGCAGGAGGCTTTCGCATGAGTATT
CAACATTTCCGTGTCGCCCTTATTCCCTTTTTTGCGGCATTTTGCCTTCCTGTTTTTGCTCACCCAGAAA
CGCTGGTGAAAGTAAAAGATGCTGAAGATCAGTTGGGTGCGCGAGTGGGTTACATCGAACTGGATCTCAA
CAGCGGTAAGATCCTTGAGAGTTTTCGCCCCGAAGAACGCTTTCCAATGATGAGCACTTTTAAAGTTCTG
CTATGTGGCGCGGTATTATCCCGTATTGACGCCGGGCAAGAGCAACTCGGTCGCCGCATACACTATTCTC
AGAATGACTTGGTTGAGTATTCACCAGTCACAGAAAAGCATCTTACGGATGGCATGACAGTAAGAGAATT
ATGCAGTGCTGCCATAACCATGAGTGATAACACTGCGGCCAACTTACTTCTGACAACGATTGGAGGACCG
AAGGAGCTAACCGCTTTTTTGCACAACATGGGGGATCATGTAACTCGCCTTGATCGTTGGGAACCGGAGC
TGAATGAAGCCATACCAAACGACGAGCGTGACACCACGATGCCTGTAGCAATGGCAACAACCTTGCGTAA
ACTATTAACTGGCGAACTACTTACTCTAGCTTCCCGGCAACAGTTGATAGACTGGATGGAGGCGGATAAA
GTTGCAGGACCACTTCTGCGCTCGGCCCTTCCGGCTGGCTGGTTTATTGCTGATAAATCTGGAGCCGGTG
AGCGTGGGTCTCGCGGTATCATTGCAGCACTGGGGCCAGATGGTAAGCCCTCCCGTATCGTAGTTATCTA
CACGACGGGGAGTCAGGCAACTATGGATGAACGAAATAGACAGATCGCTGAGATAGGTGCCTCACTGATT
AAGCATTGGTAACCGATTCTAGGTGCATTGGCGCAGAAAAAAATGCCTGATGCGACGCTGCGCGTCTTAT
ACTCCCACATATGCCAGATTCAGCAACGGATACGGCTTCCCCAACTTGCCCACTTCCATACGTGTCCTCC
TTACCAGAAATTTATCCTTAAGATCCCGAATCGTTTAAACTCGACTCTGGCTCTATCGAATCTCCGTCGT
TTCGAGCTTACGCGAACAGCCGTGGCGCTCATTTGCTCGTCGGGCATCGAATCTCGTCAGCTATCGTCAG
CTTACCTTTTTGGCAGCGATCGCGGCTCCCGACATCTTGGACCATTAGCTCCACAGGTATCTTCTTCCCT
CTAGTGGTCATAACAGCAGCTTCAGCTACCTCTCAATTCAAAAAACCCCTCAAGACCCGTTTAGAGGCCC
CAAGGGGTTATGCTATCAATCGTTGCGTTACACACACAAAAAACCAACACACATCCATCTTCGATGGATA
GCGATTTTATTATCTAACTGCTGATCGAGTGTAGCCAGATCTAGTAATCAATTACGGGGTCATTAGTTCA
TAGCCCATATATGGAGTTCCGCGTTACATAACTTACGGTAAATGGCCCGCCTGGCTGACCGCCCAACGAC
CCCCGCCCATTGACGTCAATAATGACGTATGTTCCCATAGTAACGCCAATAGGGACTTTCCATTGACGTC
AATGGGTGGAGTATTTACGGTAAACTGCCCACTTGGCAGTACATCAAGTGTATCATATGCCAAGTACGCC
CCCTATTGACGTCAATGACGGTAAATGGCCCGCCTGGCATTATGCCCAGTACATGACCTTATGGGACTTT
CCTACTTGGCAGTACATCTACGTATTAGTCATCGCTATTACCATGCTGATGCGGTTTTGGCAGTACATCA
ATGGGCGTGGATAGCGGTTTGACTCACGGGGATTTCCAAGTCTCCACCCCATTGACGTCAATGGGAGTTT
GTTTTGGCACCAAAATCAACGGGACTTTCCAAAATGTCGTAACAACTCCGCCCCATTGACGCAAATGGGC
GGTAGGCGTGTACGGTGGGAGGTCTATATAAGCAGAGCTGGTTTAGTGAACCGTCAGATCAGATCTTTGT
CGATCCTACCATCCACTCGACACACCCGCCAGCGGCCGCTGCCAAGCTT
